>Addgene plasmid #122598 | pBT29-splitC | addgene full sequence | sequence record 254692 | Addgene NGS Result
CTTAGAAGAGCTCCCTATCAGTGATAGAGATTGACATCCCTATCAGTGATAGAGATACTGAGCACGAATC
TGAAAGAGGAGAAAGGATCTATGGCGAGTAGCGAAGACGTTATCAAAGAGTTCATGCGTTTCAAAGTTCG
TATGGAAGGTTCCGTTAACGGTCACGAGTTCGAAATCGAAGGTGAAGGTGAAGGTCGTCCGTACGAAGGT
ACCCAGACCGCTAAACTGAAAGTTACCAAAGGTGGTCCGCTGCCGTTCGCTTGGGACATCCTGTCCCCGC
AGTTCCAGTACGGTTCCAAAGCTTACGTTAAACACCCGGCTGACATCCCGGACTACCTGAAACTGTCCTT
CCCGGAAGGTTTCAAATGGGAACGTGTTATGAACTTCGAAGACGGTGGTGTTGTTACCGTTACCCAGGAC
TCCTCCCTGCAAGACGGTGAGTTCATCTACAAAGTTAAACTGCGTGGTACCAACTTCCCGTCCGACGGTC
CGGTTATGCAGAAAAAAACCATGGGTTGGGAAGCTTCCACCGAACGTATGTACCCGGAAGACGGTGCTCT
GAAAGGTGAAATCAAAATGCGTCTGAAACTGAAAGACGGTGGTCACTACGACGCTGAAGTTAAAACCACC
TACATGGCTAAAAAACCGGTTCAGCTGCCGGGTGCTTACAAAACCGACATCAAACTGGACATCACCTCCC
ACAACGAAGACTACACCATCGTTGAACAGTACGAACGTGCTGAAGGTCGTCACTCCACCGGTGCTTAATA
AGGATCTCCAGGCATCAAATAAAACGAAAGGCTCAGTCGAAAGACTGGGCCTTTCGTTTTATCTGTTGTT
TGTCGGTGAACGCTCTCTACTAGAGTCACACTGGCTCACCTTCGGGTGGGCCTTTCTGCGTTTATACAGG
TGGCACTTTTCGGGGAAATGTGCGCGGAACCCCTATTTGTTTATTTTTCTAAATACATTCAAATATGTAT
CCGCTCATAAATTAATTCTTAGAAAAACTCATCGAGCATCAAATGAAACTGCAATTTATTCATATCAGGA
TTATCAATACCATATTTTTGAAAAAGCCGTTTCTGTAATGAAGGAGAAAACTCACCGAGGCAGTTCCATA
GGATGGCAAGATCCTGGTATCGGTCTGCGATTCCGACTCGTCCAACATCAATACAACCTATTAATTTCCC
CTCGTCAAAAATAAGGTTATCAAGTGAGAAATCACCATGAGTGACGACTGAATCCGGTGAGAATGGCAAA
AGTTTATGCATTTCTTTCCAGACTTGTTCAACAGGCCAGCCATTACGCTCGTCATCAAAATCACTCGCAT
CAACCAAACCGTTATTCATTCGTGATTGCGCCTGAGCGAGACGAAATACGCGATCGCTGTTAAAAGGACA
ATTACAAACAGGAATCGAATGCAACCGGCGCAGGAACACTGCCAGCGCATCAACAATATTTTCACCTGAA
TCAGGATATTCTTCTAATACCTGGAATGCTGTTTTCCCGGGGATCGCAGTGGTGAGTAACCATGCATCAT
CAGGAGTACGGATAAAATGCTTGATGGTCGGAAGAGGCATAAATTCCGTCAGCCAGTTTAGTCTGACCAT
CTCATCTGTAACATCATTGGCAACGCTACCTTTGCCATGTTTCAGAAACAACTCTGGCGCATCGGGCTTC
CCATACAATCGATAGATTGTCGCACCTGATTGCCCGACATTATCGCGAGCCCATTTATACCCATATAAAT
CAGCATCCATGTTGGAATTTAATCGCGGCCTAGAGCAAGACGTTTCCCGTTGAATATGGCTCATAACACC
CCTTGTATTACTGTTTATGTAAGCAGACAGTTTTATTGTTCATGAAGGCCAAATAGGCCGTTCAGATCCT
TCCGTATTTAGCCAGTATGTTCTCTAGTGTGGTTCGTTGTTTTTGCGTGAGCCATGAGAACGAACCATTG
AGATCATGCTTACTTTGCATGTCACTCAAAAATTTTGCCTCAAAACTGGTGAGCTGAATTTTTGCAGTTA
AAGCATCGTGTAGTGTTTTTCTTAGTCCGTTACGTAGGTAGGAATCTGATGTAATGGTTGTTGGTATTTT
GTCACCATTCATTTTTATCTGGTTGTTCTCAAGTTCGGTTACGAGATCCATTTGTCTATCTAGTTCAACT
TGGAAAATCAACGTATCAGTCGGGCGGCCTCGCTTATCAACCACCAATTTCATATTGCTGTAAGTGTTTA
AATCTTTACTTATTGGTTTCAAAACCCATTGGTTAAGCCTTTTAAACTCATGGTAGTTATTTTCAAGCAT
TAACATGAACTTAAATTCATCAAGGCTAATCTCTATATTTGCCTTGTGAGTTTTCTTTTGTGTTAGTTCT
TTTAATAACCACTCATAAATCCTCATAGAGTATTTGTTTTCAAAAGACTTAACATGTTCCAGATTATATT
TTATGAATTTTTTTAACTGGAAAAGATAAGGCAATATCTCTTCACTAAAAACTAATTCTAATTTTTCGCT
TGAGAACTTGGCATAGTTTGTCCACTGGAAAATCTCAAAGCCTTTAACCAAAGGATTCCTGATTTCCACA
GTTCTCGTCATCAGCTCTCTGGTTGCTTTAGCTAATACACCATAAGCATTTTCCCTACTGATGTTCATCA
TCTGAGCGTATTGGTTATAAGTGAACGATACCGTCCGTTCTTTCCTTGTAGGGTTTTCAATCGTGGGGTT
GAGTAGTGCCACACAGCATAAAATTAGCTTGGTTTCATGCTCCGTTAAGTCATAGCGACTAATCGCTAGT
TCATTTGCTTTGAAAACAACTAATTCAGACATACATCTCAATTGGTCTAGGTGATTTTAATCACTATACC
AATTGAGATGGGCTAGTCAATGATAATTACTAGTCCTTTTCCTTTGAGTTGTGGGTATCTGTAAATTCTG
CTAGACCTTTGCTGGAAAACTTGTAAATTCTGCTAGACCCTCTGTAAATTCCGCTAGACCTTTGTGTGTT
TTTTTTGTTTATATTCAAGTGGTTATAATTTATAGAATAAAGAAAGAATAAAAAAAGATAAAAAGAATAG
ATCCCAGCCCTGTGTATAACTCACTACTTTAGTCAGTTCCGCAGTATTACAAAAGGATGTCGCAAACGCT
GTTTGCTCCTCTACAAAACAGACCTTAAAACCCTAAAGGCTTAAGTAGCACCCTCGCAAGCTCGGGCAAA
TCGCTGAATATTCCTTTTGTCTCCGACCATCAGGCACCTGAGTCGCTGTCTTTTTCGTGACATTCAGTTC
GCTGCGCTCACGGCTCTGGCAGTGAATGGGGGTAAATGGCACTACAGGCGCCTTTTATGGATTCATGCAA
GGAAACTACCCATAATACAAGAAAAGCCCGTCACGGGCTTCTCAGGGCGTTTTATGGCGGGTCTGCTATG
TGGTGCTATCTGACTTTTTGCTGTTCAGCAGTTCCTGCCCTCTGATTTTCCAGTCTGACCACTTCGGATT
ATCCCGTGACAGGTCATTCAGACTGGCTAATGCACCCAGTAAGGCAGCGGTATCATCAACAGGCTTACCC
GTCTTACTGTCAAGAGGACATCCGGTCAAATAAAACGAAAGGCTCAGTCGAAAGACTGGGCCTTTCGTTT
TGCTGAGGAGACTTAGGGACCCTGCTCTTCTGGCTCTAGAAGGAGATTTTCAACATGCTCCCTCAATCGG
TTGAATGTCGCCCTTTTGTCTTTGGCGCTGGTAAACCATATGAA
[82 nt withheld, positions 3755-3836]
CTTCT
[121 nt withheld, positions 3842-3962]
TCTC
[98 nt withheld, positions 3967-4064]
TGCTCAATTACCCTCTGACTTTGTTCAGGGT
[56 nt withheld, positions 4096-4151]
AAAGA
[55 nt withheld, positions 4157-4211]
CAAAT
[194 nt withheld, positions 4217-4410]
ATCTGATTTGCTTGCTATTGGGCGCGGTAATGATTCCTACGATGAAAATAAAAACGGATTGCTTGTTCTC
GATGAGTGCGGTACTTGGTTTAATACCCGTTCTTGGAATGAT
[32 nt withheld, positions 4523-4554]
ACATGCTCGTAAATTAGGATGGGATATTATTTTTCTTGTTCAGGAC
[44 nt withheld, positions 4601-4644]
TGTTGTTTATTGTCGTCGTCTGGACAGAATTACTTTACCTTTTGTCGGTACTTTATATTCTCTTATTACT
GGCTCGAAAATGCCTCTGCCTAAATTACATGTTGGCGTTGTTAAATATGGC
[53 nt withheld, positions 4766-4818]
GTATAACGCATACGATACTAAACAGGCTTTTTCTAGTAATTATGATTCCGGTGTTTATTCTTATTTAACG
[107 nt withheld, positions 4889-4995]
T
[110 nt withheld, positions 4997-5106]
T
[86 nt withheld, positions 5108-5193]
ACTTACATATATTGATTTATGTACTGTTTCC
[84 nt withheld, positions 5225-5308]
G
[35 nt withheld, positions 5310-5344]
TATAACTTGGTATTCAAAGCAATCAGGCGAATCCGTTATTGTTTCTCCCGATGTAAAAGGTACTGTTACT
GTATATTCATCTGACGTTAAACCTGAAAATCTACGCAATTTCTTTATTTCTGTTTTACGTGCAAATAATT
TTGATATGGTAGGTTCTAACCCTTCCATTATTCAGAAGTATAATCCAAACAATCAGGATTATATTGATGA
ATTGCCATCACCTGATAA
[45 nt withheld, positions 5573-5617]
CCCGCAAAATGATAATGTTACTCAAACTTTTAAAATTAATAACGTTCGGGCAAAGGATTTAATACGAGTT
GTCGAATTGTTTGTAAAGTCTAATACTTCTAAATCCTCAAATGTATTATCTATTGACGGATCTAATCTAT
TAGTTGTTAGTGCTCCTAAAGATATTTTAGATAACCTTTCTCAATTCCTTTCAACTGTTGATTTGCCAAC
TGACCAGGTATTGATTGAGGGTTTGATATTT
[32 nt withheld, positions 5859-5890]
ATTTGCTGCTGGCTCTCAGCGTGGCACTGTTGCAGGCGGA
[38 nt withheld, positions 5931-5968]
TGGTGGTTCGTTCGGTATTTTTAAT
[68 nt withheld, positions 5994-6061]
A
[35 nt withheld, positions 6063-6097]
CTCTA
[73 nt withheld, positions 6103-6175]
GATTGAGCGTCAAAATGTAGGTATTTCCATGAGCGTTTTTCCT
[38 nt withheld, positions 6219-6256]
C
[53 nt withheld, positions 6258-6310]
CCAAAGAAGTATTGCT
[33 nt withheld, positions 6327-6359]
C
[115 nt withheld, positions 6361-6475]
G
[159 nt withheld, positions 6477-6635]
CGCCGGCTTTCCCCGTCAAGCGCTAAATCGGGGGC
[106 nt withheld, positions 6671-6776]
CCTTTGACGTTGGAGTCCACGTTCTTT
[37 nt withheld, positions 6804-6840]
ACCCTATCTCGGGCTATTCTTTTGATTTATAAGGGATTTTGCCGATTTCGGCCTATTGGTTAAAAAATGA
GCTGATTTAACAAAAATTTAACGCGAATTTTAACAAAAT
[37 nt withheld, positions 6950-6986]
TTCCTGTTTTTGGGGCTTTT
Features (pLannotate 1.2.2; 14 found; start..end, strand, type, name):
     12..65      +  promoter       PLtetO-1 promoter (fragment): modified phage lambda PL promoter with tet operator sites (Lutz and Bujard, 1997)
     91..768     +  CDS            mRFP1: monomeric derivative of DsRed (Campbell et al., 2002)
    786..857     +  terminator     rrnB T1 terminator: transcription terminator T1 from the E. coli rrnB gene
    873..900     +  terminator     T7Te terminator: phage T7 early transcription terminator
    933..988     +  promoter       AmpR promoter (fragment): bla
    999..1814    -  CDS            KanR: aminoglycoside phosphotransferase; aph(3')-Ia; confers resistance to kanamycin in bacteria or G418 (Geneticin®) in eukaryotes
   1882..2832    -  CDS            Rep101: RepA protein needed for replication with the pSC101 origin; rep101
   2880..3102    -  rep_origin     pSC101 ori: low-copy replication origin that requires the Rep101 protein
   3597..3641    +  terminator     rrnB T1 terminator: transcription terminator T1 from the E. coli rrnB gene
   3698..3877    +  CDS            M13 gene III (fragment) (sequence partly withheld): pIII; III; minor coat protein
   3880..4218    +  CDS            M13 gene VI (sequence partly withheld): pVI; VI; minor coat protein
   4220..5266    +  CDS            M13 gene I (sequence partly withheld): pI; I; phage assembly
   5244..6524    +  CDS            M13 gene IV (sequence partly withheld): pIV; IV; phage assembly
   6512..2       +  rep_origin     M13 ori (across the origin) (sequence partly withheld): M13 bacteriophage origin of replication; arrow indicates direction of (+) strand synthesis
