[The description below was written by a language model from this plasmid's Addgene catalogue record and pLannotate feature annotations shown in this document.]
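Description:
pBT29-splitC is a low-copy bacterial plasmid that carries part of the M13 bacteriophage genome and serves as a donor piece for assembling complete M13 phage by SapI Golden Gate cloning. It is built on the pBT29 backbone and replicates in E. coli through the pSC101 origin with its required Rep101 (RepA) initiator protein. This keeps copy number low, which suits phage genes that burden the host, and the depositor notes that the plasmid still confers a growth defect. Selection is by kanamycin through an aph(3')-Ia KanR cassette.

The phage-derived segment is annotated as a fragment of gene III (minor coat protein pIII), followed by complete gene VI (minor coat protein), gene I and gene IV (both assembly functions), and then the M13 origin of replication, which spans the plasmid's numbering origin. An rrnB T1 terminator lies upstream of this block. The rest of the phage genome is absent, consistent with the "splitC" name, which suggests that the genome is divided among several plasmids, although the record does not describe the companion parts.

The plasmid also carries an mRFP1 cassette driven by a PLtetO-1 promoter fragment and closed by rrnB T1 and T7Te terminators. This may act as a visual marker or a dropout element during assembly, but the record does not state its role, and the SapI sites are not annotated. The associated publication concerns continuous evolution of base editors, so the assembled phage are presumably used as selection phage in phage-assisted continuous evolution.
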