Addgene plasmid #122598: pBT29-splitC
Purpose: clone M13 phage by SapI Golden Gate
Depositing lab: David Liu. Depositing organization: Broad Institute. Publication: Continuous evolution of base editors with expanded target compatibility and improved activity. Thuronyi BW, Koblan LW, Levy JM, Yeh WH, Zheng C, Newby GA, Wilson C, Bhaumik M, Shubina-Oleinik O, Holt JR, Liu DR. Nat Biotechnol. 2019 Jul 22. pii: 10.1038/s41587-019-0193-0. doi: 10.1038/s41587-019-0193-0. PubMed 31332326.
Backbone
  Vector backbone: pBT29
  Vector type: Bacterial Expression
Growth in bacteria
  Bacterial resistance: Kanamycin, 50 μg/mL
  Growth temperature: 37°C
  Growth strain: NEB Stable
  Copy number: Low Copy
Gene/Insert
  Gene/Insert name: M13 bacteriophage genes
  Cloning method: Gibson Cloning
Terms and licenses: Academic/Nonprofit Terms; Industry Terms: Not Available to Industry
Depositor comments: low copy vector, confers a growth defect Please visit https://benchling.com/s/EVGmG9HV for additional information.
How to cite: pBT29-splitC was a gift from David Liu (Addgene plasmid # 122598 ; http://n2t.net/addgene:122598 ; RRID:Addgene_122598)
